Addgene plasmid #211637: HDR-HaloPOLQ
Purpose: halo donor
Depositing lab: Agnel Sfeir. Publication: RHINO directs MMEJ to repair DNA breaks in mitosis. Brambati A, Sacco O, Porcella S, Heyza J, Kareh M, Schmidt JC, Sfeir A. Science. 2023 Aug 11;381(6658):653-660. doi: 10.1126/science.adh3694. Epub 2023 Jul 13. PubMed 37440612.
Backbone
  Vector backbone: pFastBac
  Backbone size w/o insert (bp): 66529
  Total vector size (bp): 8679
  Vector type: Mammalian Expression
  Selectable markers: Puromycin
Growth in bacteria
  Bacterial resistance: Ampicillin, 100 μg/mL
  Growth temperature: 37°C
  Growth strain: NEB Stable
  Copy number: Unknown
Gene/Insert
  Gene/Insert name: Puro-LoxHaloTag
  Species: Synthetic
  Insert size (bp): 2050
  Promoter: SV40
  Tag / fusion protein: flag (N terminal on insert)
  Cloning method: Gateway Cloning
  Sequencing primers: 5′ cccattatgtggaagtcctgg
Terms and licenses: Academic/Nonprofit Terms; Industry Terms: Not Available to Industry
How to cite: HDR-HaloPOLQ was a gift from Agnel Sfeir (Addgene plasmid # 211637 ; http://n2t.net/addgene:211637 ; RRID:Addgene_211637)
