[The description below was written by a language model from this plasmid's Addgene catalogue record and pLannotate feature annotations shown in this document.]
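Description:
HDR-HaloPOLQ is a homology-directed repair donor plasmid, recorded simply as a "halo donor", whose name indicates it is intended for knocking a HaloTag into the POLQ locus of mammalian cells. It is built in a pFastBac-type backbone. The feature table accordingly shows baculovirus-shuttle elements that are probably incidental to this use: Tn7L and Tn7R transposon ends, a gentamicin resistance gene, the polyhedrin and p10 insect-cell promoters, and SV40 and HSV TK polyadenylation signals. In bacteria the plasmid is maintained through a high-copy ColE1/pUC-type origin with ampicillin resistance, and an f1 origin is also present. The catalogued backbone size exceeds the total size of 8,679 bp and appears to be an entry error.

The payload, listed as Puro-LoxHaloTag, begins with a 3xFLAG epitope. This is followed directly by a loxP site, a puromycin resistance cassette in reverse orientation (SV40 enhancer/early promoter, PuroR, synthetic poly(A) signal), a second loxP site, the HaloTag coding sequence and a TEV protease cleavage site. The two loxP sites lie in the same orientation, so Cre recombinase should excise the selection cassette after puromycin selection of integrants. That would leave a single loxP between FLAG and HaloTag, presumably giving a continuous N-terminal 3xFLAG-HaloTag-TEV fusion to the endogenous protein, although the record does not say so explicitly.

The unannotated stretches flanking this cassette are plausibly the POLQ homology arms, but neither the feature table nor the catalogue fields identify them, and the nuclease or guide RNA used with the donor is not stated. The tagged allele would suit fluorescent chloroalkane-ligand labelling for imaging, or FLAG-based detection and purification.
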