Features (pLannotate 1.2.2; 24 found; start..end, strand, type, name):
    237..270     -  protein_bind   loxP: Cre-mediated recombination occurs in the 8-bp core sequence (GCATACAT). Cre recombinase
    279..1169    +  CDS            HaloTag®: modified bacterial dehalogenase that forms covalent bonds with chloroalkane derivatives
   1182..1202    +  CDS            TEV site: tobacco etch virus (TEV) protease recognition and cleavage site
   1924..2058    +  polyA_signal   SV40 poly(A) signal: SV40 polyadenylation signal
   2087..2252    -  mobile_element Tn7L: mini-Tn7 element (left end of the Tn7 transposon) Tn7
   2415..2431    +  CDS            lacZα (fragment): LacZα fragment of β-galactosidase; lacZ fragment
   2436..2890    +  rep_origin     f1 ori (sequence partly withheld): f1 bacteriophage origin of replication; arrow indicates direction of (+) strand synthesis
   2916..3020    +  promoter       AmpR promoter: bla
   3021..3881    +  CDS            AmpR: β-lactamase; bla; confers resistance to ampicillin, carbenicillin, and related antibiotics
   4052..4640    +  rep_origin     ori: high-copy-number ColE1/pMB1/pBR322/pUC origin of replication
   4826..4877    -  misc_feature   bom (fragment): basis of mobility region from pBR322
   4945..5169    -  mobile_element Tn7R: mini-Tn7 element (right end of the Tn7 transposon) Tn7
   5236..5769    -  CDS            GmR: gentamycin acetyltransferase; aacC1; confers resistance to gentamycin
   5958..5986    -  promoter       Pc promoter: intI1 (promoter lies within the coding sequence); class 1 integron promoter
   5964..6323    -  CDS            YPR2_ECOLX (fragment): Protein predicted: Swiss-Prot protein existence level 4. From Escherichia coli.
   6494..6542    -  polyA_signal   HSV TK poly(A) signal: herpes simplex virus thymidine kinase polyadenylation signal (Cole and Stacy, 1985)
   6678..6787    -  promoter       p10 promoter: baculovirus promoter for expression in insect cells
   6811..6902    +  promoter       polyhedrin promoter: polh from Autographa californica; promoter for the baculovirus polyhedrin gene
   7055..7138    +  CDS            large T antigen (fragment): large T antigen from SV40 (simian virus 40)
   7832..7897    +  CDS            3xFLAG: three tandem FLAG® epitope tags, followed by an enterokinase cleavage site
   7898..7931    -  protein_bind   loxP: Cre-mediated recombination occurs in the 8-bp core sequence (GCATACAT). Cre recombinase
   7938..7986    -  polyA_signal   poly(A) signal: synthetic polyadenylation signal
   7987..8586    -  CDS            PuroR: puromycin N-acetyltransferase; pac from Streptomyces alboniger; confers resistance to puromycin
   8593..230     -  promoter       SV40 promoter (across the origin): SV40 enhancer and early promoter
>Addgene plasmid #211637 | HDR-HaloPOLQ | addgene full sequence | sequence record 420434 | Addgene NGS Result
AAAAAAAATTAGTCAGCCATGGGGCGGAGAATGGGCGGAACTGGGCGGAGTTAGGGGCGGGATGGGCGGA
GTTAGGGGCGGGACTATGGTTGCTGACTAATTGAGATGCATGCTTTGCATACTTCTGCCTGCTGGGGAGC
CTGGGGACTTTCCACACCTGGTTGCTGACTAATTGAGATGCATGCTTTGCATACTTCTGCCTGCTGGGGA
GCCTGGGGACTTTCCACACCGGATCCATAACTTCGTATAATGTATGCTATACGAAGTTATCCGGTACCAT
GGCAGAAATCGGTACTGGCTTTCCATTCGACCCCCATTATGTGGAAGTCCTGGGCGAGCGCATGCACTAC
GTCGATGTTGGTCCGCGCGATGGCACCCCTGTGCTGTTCCTGCACGGTAACCCGACCTCCTCCTACGTGT
GGCGCAACATCATCCCGCATGTTGCACCGACCCATCGCTGCATTGCTCCAGACCTGATCGGTATGGGCAA
ATCCGACAAACCAGACCTGGGTTATTTCTTCGACGACCACGTCCGCTTCATGGATGCCTTCATCGAAGCC
CTGGGTCTGGAAGAGGTCGTCCTGGTCATTCACGACTGGGGCTCCGCTCTGGGTTTCCACTGGGCCAAGC
GCAATCCAGAGCGCGTCAAAGGTATTGCATTTATGGAGTTCATCCGCCCTATCCCGACCTGGGACGAATG
GCCAGAATTTGCCCGCGAGACCTTCCAGGCCTTCCGCACCACCGACGTCGGCCGCAAGCTGATCATCGAT
CAGAACGTTTTTATCGAGGGTACGCTGCCGATGGGTGTCGTCCGCCCGCTGACTGAAGTCGAGATGGACC
ATTACCGCGAGCCGTTCCTGAATCCTGTTGACCGCGAGCCACTGTGGCGCTTCCCAAACGAGCTGCCAAT
CGCCGGTGAGCCAGCGAACATCGTCGCGCTGGTCGAAGAATACATGGACTGGCTGCACCAGTCCCCTGTC
CCGAAGCTGCTGTTCTGGGGCACCCCAGGCGTTCTGATCCCACCGGCCGAAGCCGCTCGCCTGGCCAAAA
GCCTGCCTAACTGCAAGGCTGTGGACATCGGCCCGGGTCTGAATCTGCTGCAAGAAGACAACCCGGACCT
GATCGGCAGCGAGATCGCGCGCTGGCTGTCGACGCTCGAGATTTCCGGCGAGCCAACCACTGAGGATCTG
TACTTTCAGAGCGATAACGCGATCGCTTCCGGTACGATGAATCTTCTGCGTCGGAGTGGGAAACGGCGGC
GTTCAGAATCAGGCTCAGATTCGTTCTCGGGAAGCGGCGGTGACAGCAGTGCCAGCCCCCAGTTCCTCTC
CGGGTCCGTGCTGAGCCCGCCGCCCGGCCTTGGTCGCTGCCTGAAGGCCGCAGCTGCAGGTGCTCCAGGA
ACCCGGGAGGCCGCGGGCAACGGGGGCAGCTCCGCCGGGCCATGGGTCGGGAGGTGTCCTCACCCCACGG
GACTTGCTTCGTTGCATACCCCATTGGGCTTCTACTCCCCTTCTCTGTGACTGGGGCCTGGTGTGGCAGG
TCACTTTCTGTTCAGACATACGCGTGTTTTCAGTGATCGCCTGGTATTAATGTTCACGTGGCTTCTGGAT
CTTTCGACCTTTAGAGAAACAACTTCCTAGTTAGCTTCATCCCATCATCTGTTGGGCGGCTCGTTCCTGG
TAGTACCCAGTACTCCTTACAGACCCTTAAGACAGGATTGTTGGGCCTGGAGTACGGCACAGGCTGTTCG
GCGTCCAGGGGAAGGCTGGAAGGGATTCGTAATGAGATTGGTTGGGTGTCCCGTGGATGTCGACCCAGTT
TTTTAAAATCGTTAGTTGTGCAGTCGTCATGGAACTAAAACTTACTATAAATAGAAACTCACCTAACTTA
GCTTTGTAATGCTTGCATATTGCCCTCCTCCCCAACTTGTTTATTGCAGCTTATAATGGTTACAAATAAA
GCAATAGCATCACAAATTTCACAAATAAAGCATTTTTTTCACTGCATTCTAGTTGTGGTTTGTCCAAACT
CATCAATGTATCTTATCATGTCTGGATCTGATCACTGCTTGAGCCTAGGAGATCCGAACCAGATAAGTGA
AATCTAGTTCCAAACTATTTTGTCATTTTTAATTTTCGTATTAGCTTACGACGCTACACCCAGTTCCCAT
CTATTTTGTCACTCTTCCCTAAATAATCCTTAAAAACTCCATTTCCACCCCTCCCAGTTCCCAACTATTT
TGTCCGCCCACAGCGGGGCATTTTTCTTCCTGTTATGTTTTTAATCAAACATCCTGCCAACTCCATGTGA
CAAACCGTCATCTTCGGCTACTTTTTCTCTGTCACAGAATGAAAATTTTTCTGTCATCTCTTCGTTATTA
ATGTTTGTAATTGACTGAATATCAACGCTTATTTGCAGCCTGAATGGCGAATGGG
[124 nt withheld, positions 2436-2559]
C
[91 nt withheld, positions 2561-2651]
A
[49 nt withheld, positions 2653-2701]
CCTTTGACGTTGGAGTCCACGTTCTT
[37 nt withheld, positions 2728-2764]
ACCCTATCTCGGTCTATTCTTTTGATTTATAAGGGATTTTGCCGATTTCGGCCTATTGGTTAAAAAATGA
GCTGATTTAACAAAAATTTAACGCGAATTTTAACAAAATATTAACGCTTACAATTTAGGTGGCACTTTTC
GGGGAAATGTGCGCGGAACCCCTATTTGTTTATTTTTCTAAATACATTCAAATATGTATCCGCTCATGAG
ACAATAACCCTGATAAATGCTTCAATAATATTGAAAAAGGAAGAGTATGAGTATTCAACATTTCCGTGTC
GCCCTTATTCCCTTTTTTGCGGCATTTTGCCTTCCTGTTTTTGCTCACCCAGAAACGCTGGTGAAAGTAA
AAGATGCTGAAGATCAGTTGGGTGCACGAGTGGGTTACATCGAACTGGATCTCAACAGCGGTAAGATCCT
TGAGAGTTTTCGCCCCGAAGAACGTTTTCCAATGATGAGCACTTTTAAAGTTCTGCTATGTGGCGCGGTA
TTATCCCGTATTGACGCCGGGCAAGAGCAACTCGGTCGCCGCATACACTATTCTCAGAATGACTTGGTTG
AGTACTCACCAGTCACAGAAAAGCATCTTACGGATGGCATGACAGTAAGAGAATTATGCAGTGCTGCCAT
AACCATGAGTGATAACACTGCGGCCAACTTACTTCTGACAACGATCGGAGGACCGAAGGAGCTAACCGCT
TTTTTGCACAACATGGGGGATCATGTAACTCGCCTTGATCGTTGGGAACCGGAGCTGAATGAAGCCATAC
CAAACGACGAGCGTGACACCACGATGCCTGTAGCAATGGCAACAACGTTGCGCAAACTATTAACTGGCGA
ACTACTTACTCTAGCTTCCCGGCAACAATTAATAGACTGGATGGAGGCGGATAAAGTTGCAGGACCACTT
CTGCGCTCGGCCCTTCCGGCTGGCTGGTTTATTGCTGATAAATCTGGAGCCGGTGAGCGTGGGTCTCGCG
GTATCATTGCAGCACTGGGGCCAGATGGTAAGCCCTCCCGTATCGTAGTTATCTACACGACGGGGAGTCA
GGCAACTATGGATGAACGAAATAGACAGATCGCTGAGATAGGTGCCTCACTGATTAAGCATTGGTAACTG
TCAGACCAAGTTTACTCATATATACTTTAGATTGATTTAAAACTTCATTTTTAATTTAAAAGGATCTAGG
TGAAGATCCTTTTTGATAATCTCATGACCAAAATCCCTTAACGTGAGTTTTCGTTCCACTGAGCGTCAGA
CCCCGTAGAAAAGATCAAAGGATCTTCTTGAGATCCTTTTTTTCTGCGCGTAATCTGCTGCTTGCAAACA
AAAAAACCACCGCTACCAGCGGTGGTTTGTTTGCCGGATCAAGAGCTACCAACTCTTTTTCCGAAGGTAA
CTGGCTTCAGCAGAGCGCAGATACCAAATACTGTTCTTCTAGTGTAGCCGTAGTTAGGCCACCACTTCAA
GAACTCTGTAGCACCGCCTACATACCTCGCTCTGCTAATCCTGTTACCAGTGGCTGCTGCCAGTGGCGAT
AAGTCGTGTCTTACCGGGTTGGACTCAAGACGATAGTTACCGGATAAGGCGCAGCGGTCGGGCTGAACGG
GGGGTTCGTGCACACAGCCCAGCTTGGAGCGAACGACCTACACCGAACTGAGATACCTACAGCGTGAGCT
ATGAGAAAGCGCCACGCTTCCCGAAGGGAGAAAGGCGGACAGGTATCCGGTAAGCGGCAGGGTCGGAACA
GGAGAGCGCACGAGGGAGCTTCCAGGGGGAAACGCCTGGTATCTTTATAGTCCTGTCGGGTTTCGCCACC
TCTGACTTGAGCGTCGATTTTTGTGATGCTCGTCAGGGGGGCGGAGCCTATGGAAAAACGCCAGCAACGC
GGCCTTTTTACGGTTCCTGGCCTTTTGCTGGCCTTTTGCTCACATGTTCTTTCCTGCGTTATCCCCTGAT
TCTGTGGATAACCGTATTACCGCCTTTGAGTGAGCTGATACCGCTCGCCGCAGCCGAACGACCGAGCGCA
GCGAGTCAGTGAGCGAGGAAGCGGAAGAGCGCCTGATGCGGTATTTTCTCCTTACGCATCTGTGCGGTAT
TTCACACCGCATAGACCAGCCGCGTAACCTGGCAAAATCGGTTACGGTTGAGTAATAAATGGATGCCCTG
CGTAAGCGGGTGTGGGCGGACAATAAAGTCTTAAACTGAACAAAATAGATCTAAACTATGACAATAAAGT
CTTAAACTAGACAGAATAGTTGTAAACTGAAATCAGTCCAGTTATGCTGTGAAAAAGCATACTGGACTTT
TGTTATGGCTAAAGCAAACTCTTCATTTTCTGAAGTGCAAATTGCCCGTCGTATTAAAGAGGGGCGTGGC
CAAGGGCATGGTAAAGACTATATTCGCGGCGTTGTGACAATTTACCGAACAACTCCGCGGCCGGGAAGCC
GATCTCGGCTTGAACGAATTGTTAGGTGGCGGTACTTGGGTCGATATCAAAGTGCATCACTTCTTCCCGT
ATGCCCAACTTTGTATAGAGAGCCACTGCGGGATCGTCACCGTAATCTGCTTGCACGTAGATCACATAAG
CACCAAGCGCGTTGGCCTCATGCTTGAGGAGATTGATGAGCGCGGTGGCAATGCCCTGCCTCCGGTGCTC
GCCGGAGACTGCGAGATCATAGATATAGATCTCACTACGCGGCTGCTCAAACTTGGGCAGAACGTAAGCC
GCGAGAGCGCCAACAACCGCTTCTTGGTCGAAGGCAGCAAGCGCGATGAATGTCTTACTACGGAGCAAGT
TCCCGAGGTAATCGGAGTCCGGCTGATGTTGGGAGTAGGTGGCTACGTCTCCGAACTCACGACCGAAAAG
ATCAAGAGCAGCCCGCATGGATTTGACTTGGTCAGGGCCGAGCCTACATGTGCGAATGATGCCCATACTT
GAGCCACCTAACTTTGTTTTAGGGCGACTGCCCTGCTGCGTAACATCGTTGCTGCTGCGTAACATCGTTG
CTGCTCCATAACATCAAACATCGACCCACGGCGTAACGCGCTTGCTGCTTGGATGCCCGAGGCATAGACT
GTACAAAAAAACAGTCATAACAAGCCATGAAAACCGCCACTGCGCCGTTACCACCGCTGCGTTCGGTCAA
GGTTCTGGACCAGTTGCGTGAGCGCATACGCTACTTGCATTACAGTTTACGAACCGAACAGGCTTATGTC
AACTGGGTTCGTGCCTTCATCCGTTTCCACGGTGTGCGTCACCCGGCAACCTTGGGCAGCAGCGAAGTCG
AGGCATTTCTGTCCTGGCTGGCGAACGAGCGCAAGGTTTCGGTCTCCACGCATCGTCAGGCATTGGCGGC
CTTGCTGTTCTTCTACGGCAAGGTGCTGTGCACGGATCTGCCCTTGCTTCAGGAGATCGGTAGACCTCGG
CCGTCGCGGCGCTTGCCGGTGGTGCTGACCCCGGATGAAGTGGTTCGCATCCTCGGTTTTCTGGAAGGCG
AGCATCGTTTGTTCGCCCAGGACTCTAGCTATAGTTCTAGTGGTTGGCTACGTACCCGTAGTGGCTATGG
CAGGGCTTGCCGCCCCGACGTTGGCTGCGAGCCCTGGGCCTTCACCCGAACTTGGGGGTTGGGGTGGGGA
AAAGGAAGAAACGCGGGCGTATTGGTCCCAATGGGGTCTCGGTGGGGTATCGACAGAGTGCCAGCCCTGG
GACCGAACCCCGCGTTTATGAACAAACGACCCAACACCCGTGCGTTTTATTCTGTCTTTTTATTGCCGTC
ATAGCGCGGGTTCCTTCCGGTATTGTCTCCTTCCGTGTTTCAGTTAGCCTCCCCCATCTCCCGGTACCGC
ATGCTATGCATCAGCTGCTAGCACCATGGCTCGAGATCCCGGGTGATCAAGTCTTCGTCGAGTGATTGTA
AATAAAATGTAATTTACAGTATAGTATTTTAATTAATATACAAATGATTTGATAATAATTCTTATTTAAC
TATAATATATTGTGTTGGGTTGAATTAAAGGTCCGTATACTCCGGAATATTAATAGATCATGGAGATAAT
TAAAATGATAACCATCTCGCAAATAAATAAGTATTTTACTGTTTTCGTAACAGTTTTGTAATAAAAAAAC
CTATAAATATTCCGGATTATTCATACCGTCCCACCATCGGGCGCGGATCCCGGTCCGAAGCGCGCGGAAT
TCAAAGGCCTACGTCGACGAGCTCACTAGTCGCGGCCGCTTTCGAATCTAGAGCCTGCAGTCTCGACAAG
CTTGTCGAGAAGTACTAGAGGATCATAATCAGCCATACCACATTTGTAGAGGTTTTACTTGCTTTAAAAA
ACCTCCCACACCTCCCCCTGAACCTGAAACATAAAATGAATGCAATTGTTGTTGTTCCCTGGGGTATATT
CAGAGCCCCTTCCTCGCGGCGTTCATATAGTGTCTCAGGGGTCTGTCAGCCAGCAATCCCCAATTCCTCA
TTACATATTCCTCACAATGCATGCTGGCTAAAATGGAAATTGTGTTCAGAAATAGCCCTGCCCTACCATC
ATATACTAGGAGAAAGGAGGAAATTATGCTCTATTAGAAACCCTAGGCTATCTTGCATAATGTTTCTCAA
TCTGAAATAATTTTTTACAGAATACCAATACGTTAAGAAGAGCTACTTCCCTGATCTACCTATTATGGGC
AGCCCATTTTATGAAGTTAGCATGGCCTTCCTATTCAAACCAGAAATGGACAAAAAGAGAAGGAAGGCTT
TTAGGTCAGTATGGTTATAACTGTAGATTCTGTATTCTTCCTCTTTAATCTATCTCTCATATTAACCAAC
CAGGAGGTTGGAGGCCGGAAGTCTTAGACGCCAGCGAGAGCCGCTCCTTCCCCACGAGTCTATGGCTTTC
GGGTTACTTAAGCCACGGAGAACTCTATGGTTCCGGGGCGGGCCGGGAGGTTTGAGTTTGAAGACTGGCG
GGAAGATGTCCGCAGCTGTTGCCAGGCCAGGGTTCTCCCGAGAGGGAGGACGCTGGGACTGTGGCTTGCC
CTGATCGGCCGAGAAGAGTTTGCCATGGACTACAAAGACCATGACGGTGATTATAAAGATCATGATATCG
ATTACAAGGATGACGATGACAAGATAACTTCGTATAATGTATGCTATACGAAGTTATAAGCTTCACACAA
AAAACCAACACACAGATGTAATGAAAATAAAGATATTTTATTTCAGGCACCGGGCTTGCGGGTCATGCAC
CAGGTGCGCGGTCCTTCGGGCACCTCGACGTCGGCGGTGACGGTGAAGCCGAGCCGCTCGTAGAAGGGGA
GGTTGCGGGGCGCGGAGGTCTCCAGGAAGGCGGGCACCCCGGCGCGCTCGGCCGCCTCCACTCCGGGGAG
CACGACGGCGCTGCCCAGACCCTTGCCCTGGTGGTCGGGCGAGACGCCGACGGTGGCCAGGAACCACGCG
GGCTCCTTGGGCCGGTGCGGCGCCAGGAGGCCTTCCATCTGTTGCTGCGCGGCCAGCCGGGAACCGCTCA
ACTCGGCCATGCGCGGGCCGATCTCGGCGAACACCGCCCCCGCTTCGACGCTCTCCGGCGTGGTCCAGAC
CGCCACCGCGGCGCCGTCGTCCGCGACCCACACCTTGCCGATGTCGAGCCCGACGCGCGTGAGGAAGAGT
TCTTGCAGCTCGGTGACCCGCTCGATGTGGCGGTCCGGATCGACGGTGTGGCGCGTGGCGGGGTAGTCGG
CGAACGCGGCGGCGAGGGTGCGTACGGCCCTGGGGACGTCGTCGCGGGTGGCGAGGCGCACCGTGGGCTT
GTACTCGGTCATGAGCTTTTTGCAAAAGCCTAGGCCTCCAAAAAAGCCTCCTCACTACTTCTGGAATAGC
TCAGAGGCCGAGGCGGCCTCGGCCTCTGCATAAAT
